>Addgene plasmid #147408 | pAc5.1B-lambdaN-HA-DmGW182_1-861-dsRNAres_R | depositor full sequence | sequence record 289855 | Full Sequence
CTTCAAGGAATTAATTCTATATTCTAAAAACACAAATGATACTTCTAAAAAAAATCATGAATGGCATCAA
CTCTGAATCAAATCTTTGCAGATGCACCTACTTCTCATTTCCACTGTCACATCATTTTTCCAGATCTCGC
TGCCTGTTATGTGGCCCACAAACCAAGACACGTTTTATGGCCATTAAAGCTGGCTGATCGTCGCCAAACA
CCAAATACATATCAATATGTACATTCGAGAAAGAAGCGATCAAAGAAGCGTCTTCGGGCGAGTAGGAGAA
TGCGGAGGAGAAGGAGAACGAGCTGATCTAGTATCTCTCCACAATCCAATGCCAACTGACCAACTGGCCA
TATTCGGAGCAATTTGAAGCCAATTTCCATCGCCTGGCGATCGCTCCATTCTTGGCTATATGTTTTTCAC
CGTTCCCGGGGCCATTTTCAAAGACTCGTCGGTAAGATAAGATTGTGTCACTCGCTGTCTCTCTTCATTT
GTCGAAGAATGCTGAGGAATTTCGCGATGACGTCGGCGAGTATTTTGAAGAATGAGAATAATTTGTATTT
ATACGAAAATCAGTTAGTGGAATTTTCTACAAAAACATGTTATCTATAGATAATTTTGTTGCAAAATATG
TTGACTATGACAAAGATTGTATGTATATACCTTTAATGTATTCTCATTTTCTTATGTATTTATAATGGCA
ATGATGATACTGATGATATTTTAAGATGATGCCAGACCACAGGCTGATTTCTGCGTCTTTTGCCGAACGC
AGTGCATGTGCGGTTGTTGTTTTTTGGAATAGTTTCAATTTTCGGACTGTCCGCTTTGATTTCAGTTTCT
TGGCTTATTCAAAAAGCAAAGTAAAGCCAAAAAAGCGAGATGGCAATACCAAATGCGGCAAAACGGTAGT
GGAAGGAAAGGGGTGCGGGGCAGCGGAAGGAAGGGTGGGGCGGGGCGTGGCGGGGTCTGTGGCTGGGCGC
GACGTCACCGACGTTGGAGCCACTCCTTTGACCATGTGTGCGTGTGTGTATTATTCGTGTCTCGCCACTC
GCCGGTTGTTTTTTTCTTTTTATCTCGCTCTCTCTAGCGCCATCTCGTACGCATGCTCAACGCACCGCAT
GTTGCCGTGTCCTTTATGCGTCATTTTGGCTCGAAATAGGCAATTATTTAAACAAAGATTAGTCAACGAA
AACGCTAAAATAAATAAGTCTACAATATGGTTACTTATTGCCATGTGTGTGCAGCCAACGATAGCAACAA
AAGCAACAACACAGTGGCTTTCCCTCTTTCACTTTTTGTTTGCAAGCGCGTGCGAGCAAGACGGCACGAC
CGGCAAACGCAATTACGCTGACAAAGAGCAGACGAAGTTTTGGCCGAAAAACATCAAGGCGCCTGATACG
AATGCATTTGCAATAACAATTGCGATATTTAATATTGTTTATGAAGCTGTTTGACTTCAAAACACACAAA
AAAAAAAATAAAACAAATTATTTGAAAGAGAATTAGGAATCGGACAGCTTATCGTTACGGGCTAACAGCA
CACCGAGACGAAATAGCTTACCTGACGTCACAGCCTCTGGAAGAACTGCCGCCAAGCAGAGAGAGAGAGA
AAAAGAGGGAGAGCAGCTTAGACCGCATGTGCTTGTGTGTGAGGCGTCTCTCTCTTCGTCTCCTGTTTGC
GCAAACGCATAGACTGCACTGAGAAAATCGATTACCTATTTTTTATGAATGAATATTTGCACTATTACTA
TTCAAAACTATTAAGATAGCAATCACATTCAATAGCCAAATACTATACCACCTGAGCGATGCAACGAAAT
GATCAATTTGAGCAAAAATGCTGCATATTTAGGACGGCATCATTATAGAAATGCTTCTTGCTGTGTACTT
TTCTCTCGTCTGGCAGCTGTTTCGCCGTTATTGTTAAAACCGGCTTAAGTTAGGTGTGTTTTCTACGACT
AGTGATGCCCCTACTAGAAGATGTGTGTTGCACAAATGTCCCTGAATAACCAATTTGAAGTGCAGATAGC
AGTAAACGTAAGCTAATATGAATATTATTTAACTGTAATGTTTTAATATCGCTGGACATTACTAATAAAC
CCACTATAAACACATGTACATATGTATGTTTTGGCATACAATGAGTAGTTGGGGAAAAAATGTGTAAAAG
CACCGTGACCATCACAGCATAAAGATAACCAGCTGAAGTATCGAATATGAGTAACCCCCAAATTGAATCA
CATGCCGCAACTGATAGGACCCATGGAAGTACACTCTTCATGGCGATATACAAGACACACACAAGCACGA
ACACCCAGTTGCGGAGGAAATTCTCCGTAAATGAAAACCCAATCGGCGAACAATTCATACCCATATATGG
TAAAAGTTTTGAACGCGACTTGAGAGCGGAGAGCATTGCGGCTGATAAGGTTTTAGCGCTAAGCGGGCTT
TATAAAACGGGCTGCGGGACCAGTTTTCATATCACTACCGTTTGAGTTCTTGTGCTGTGTGGATACTCCT
CCCGACACAAAGCCGCTCCATCAGCCAGCAGTCGTCTAATCCAGAGACCCCGGATCGGGGTACCAACATG
GACGCACAAACACGACGACGTGAGCGTCGCGCTGAGAAACAAGCTCAATGGAAAGCTGCAAACGGTGGAT
CTCCTCCACATATGGCTTACCCATACGATGTTCCAGATTACGCTCCTCCAAGCTTGAATTCTGCAGATAT
CCAGCACAGTGGCGGCCGCATGCGTGAAGCCCTTTTTTCCCAAGATGGCTGGGGCTGTCAGCATGTTAAC
CAGGATACTAATTGGGAAGTTCCCAGTTCGCCAGAACCAGCCAATAAGGATGCACCCGGTCCACCAATGT
GGAAGCCAAGCATTAACAATGGTACTGATCTTTGGGAGTCCAATTTGAGAAACGGAGGTCAGCCGGCCGC
ACAGCAAGTTCCAAAGCCGTCGTGGGGTCATACACCATCCTCTAACTTAGGTGGAACATGGGGTGAGGAC
GACGATGGCGCCGATAGTAGTAGTGTGTGGACTGGAGGAGCTGTTAGCAACGCGGGATCCGGAGCTGCAG
TGGGAGTAAACCAAGCCGGAGTTAATGTCGGTCCAGGCGGTGTTGTTTCGTCTGGCGGACCTCAGTGGGG
ACAAGGTGTCGTTGGCGTCGGACTTGGATCAACTGGCGGAAATGGTTCCAGTAACATTACAGGCTCTTCG
GGCGTTGCCACGGGAAGCAGTGGCAATTCAAGTAATGCCGGAAATGGATGGGGCGATCCACGCGAGATTC
GTCCACTGGGCGTCGGAGGATCGATGGACATCCGTAACGTCGAGCACCGTGGAGGAAATGGATCAGGCGC
CACATCCAGTGACCCGCGTGATATCCGTATGATTGACCCACGCGATCCAATCCGGGGCGACCCACGCGGC
ATTTCAGGACGCCTCAACGGTACGTCAGAGATGTGGGGACACCACCCGCAGATGTCGCACAATCAACTGC
AGGGAATTAATAAGATGGTCGGACAGAGCGTTGCGACAGCTAGTACGAGCGTTGGCACGTCAGGATCCGG
AATTGGACCAGGCGGACCGGGACCAAGCACGGTTTCGGGAAACATTCCGACGCAATGGGGTCCAGCCCAG
CCCGTTAGTGTCGGAGTTAGCGGACCGAAGGATATGTCGAAGCAAATTAGCGGCTGGGAAGAGCCGTCGC
CTCCCCCACAACGCCGTAGCATCCCAAATTATGACGACGGAACGTCCCTCTGGGGACAACAGACACGCGT
CCCGGCCGCTAGTGGACATTGGAAGGATATGACAGACTCCATTGGACGCAGCAGCCACCTGATGCGCGGA
CAGAGTCAGACCGGCGGAATTGGCATTGCTGGAGTTGGAAATAGCAATGTTCCAGTGGGAGCCAATCCAA
GTAATCCTATAAGCAGTGTAGTTGGACCTCAAGCCCGGATTCCATCTGTGGGCGGCGTACAACACAAACC
AGACGGCGGCGCTATGTGGGTGCATTCCGGCAATGTAGGTGGCAGAAATAATGTTGCTGCTGTTACTACT
TGGGGAGATGACACTCATAGCGTTAATGTCGGCGCTCCCAGCAGTGGCAGTGTATCCAGCAACAATTGGG
TTGATGACAAGTCCAACTCAACCTTGGCACAAAACTCTTGGAGCGACCCGGCCCCTGTTGGAGTTAGTTG
GGGCAATAAGCAAAGCAAACCGCCAAGCAATAGTGCTTCATCAGGTTGGAGCACTGCTGCGGGCGTGGTG
GATGGGGTTGATCTAGGATCTGAGTGGAACACGCACGGGGGGATTATTGGAAAATCTCAGCAACAACAAA
AACTAGCGGGACTTAACGTGGGAATGGTGAACGTAATTAACGCGGAGATCATTAAGCAAAGCAAGCAATA
CAGGATCCTTGTCGAGAACGGCTTTAAAAAGGAAGATGTAGAGCGGGCATTAGTGATTGCTAATATGAAC
ATCGAAGAGGCAGCCGATATGCTCCGTGCCAACTCATCCCTATCAATGGATGGTTGGCGTCGACATGATG
AGTCCCTTGGATCTTATGCCGACCACAATAGTTCAACAAGCAGCGGTGGATTTGCTGGTCGTTACCCGGT
CAACAGTGGACAACCTTCAATGTCCTTTCCTCATAATAACCTTATGAATAACATGGGAGGTACCGCTGTT
ACTGGAGGTAACAACAATACAAACATGACAGCTTTACAGGTGCAAAAGTATTTAAATCAAGGGCAACATG
GTGTCGCTGTTGGACCGCAAGCCGTTGGTAATTCTTCAGCAGTATCTGTCGGATTTGGTCAGAACACGTC
TAACGCAGCAGTGGCAGGAGCAGCCTCTGCAAATATAGCAGCAAATACAAACAACCAACCGTCTGGTCAG
CAAATTCGCATGCTAGGCCAGCAAATTCAGTTGGCCATTCATAGTGGTTTCATATCTAGTCAGATATTGA
CTCAACCGCTAACTCAAACAACCCTTAACCTTTTAAACCAACTTCTTAGCAATATTAAGCATCTCCAGGC
TGCACAGCAATCCCTTACCCGCGGGGGAAATGTCAATCCAATGGCAGTGAATGTGGCTATATCTAAATAC
AAGCAGCAAATCCAGAATTTACAGAACCAGATAAGTGCACAACAGGCTGTGTATGTAAAACAGCAAAATA
TGCAACCAACTTCACAACAACAACAGCCCCAACAACAGCAACTTCCTTCTGTTCATCTAAGTAACTCAGG
CAACGACTATTTAAGAGGTCACGATGCAATAAATAATTTGCAAAGCAACTTTTCTGAGCTCAATATTAAT
AAGCCAAGTGGATAATCTAGAGGGCCCGCGGTTCGAAGGTAAGCCTATCCCTAACCCTCTCCTCGGTCTC
GATTCTACGCGTACCGGTCATCATCACCATCACCATTGAGTTTAAACCCGCTGATCAGCCTCGACTGTGC
CTTCTAAGGCCTGAGCTCGCTGATCAGCCTCGATCGAGGATCCAGACATGATAAGATACATTGATGAGTT
TGGACAAACCACAACTAGAATGCAGTGAAAAAAATGCTTTATTTGTGAAATTTGTGATGCTATTGCTTTA
TTTGTAACCATTATAAGCTGCAATAAACAAGTTAACAACAACAATTGCATTCATTTTATGTTTCAGGTTC
AGGGGGAGGTGTGGGAGGTTTTTTAAAGCAAGTAAAACCTCTACAAATGTGGTATGGCTGATTATGATCA
GTCGACCGATGCCCTTGAGAGCCTTCAACCCAGTCAGCTCCTTCCGGTGGGCGCGGGGCATGACTATCGT
CGCCGCACTTATGACTGTCTTCTTTATCATGCAACTCGTAGGACAGGTGCCGGCAGCGCTCTGGGTCATT
TTCGGCGAGGACCGCTTTCGCTGGAGCGCGACGATGATCGGCCTGTCGCTTGCGGTATTCGGAATCTTGC
ACGCCCTCGCTCAAGCCTTCGTCACTGGTCCCGCCACCAAACGTTTCGGCGAGAAGCAGGCCATTATCGC
CGGCATGGCGGCCGACGCGCTGGGCTACGTCTTGCTGGCGTTCGCGACGCGAGGCTGGATGGCCTTCCCC
ATTATGATTCTTCTCGCTTCCGGCGGCATCGGGATGCCCGCGTTGCAGGCCATGCTGTCCAGGCAGGTAG
ATGACGACCATCAGGGACAGCTTCAAGGATCGCTCGCGGCTCTTACCAGCCAGCAAAAGGCCAGGAACCG
TAAAAAGGCCGCGTTGCTGGCGTTTTTCCATAGGCTCCGCCCCCCTGACGAGCATCACAAAAATCGACGC
TCAAGTCAGAGGTGGCGAAACCCGACAGGACTATAAAGATACCAGGCGTTTCCCCCTGGAAGCTCCCTCG
TGCGCTCTCCTGTTCCGACCCTGCCGCTTACCGGATACCTGTCCGCCTTTCTCCCTTCGGGAAGCGTGGC
GCTTTCTCAATGCTCACGCTGTAGGTATCTCAGTTCGGTGTAGGTCGTTCGCTCCAAGCTGGGCTGTGTG
CACGAACCCCCCGTTCAGCCCGACCGCTGCGCCTTATCCGGTAACTATCGTCTTGAGTCCAACCCGGTAA
GACACGACTTATCGCCACTGGCAGCAGCCACTGGTAACAGGATTAGCAGAGCGAGGTATGTAGGCGGTGC
TACAGAGTTCTTGAAGTGGTGGCCTAACTACGGCTACACTAGAAGGACAGTATTTGGTATCTGCGCTCTG
CTGAAGCCAGTTACCTTCGGAAAAAGAGTTGGTAGCTCTTGATCCGGCAAACAAACCACCGCTGGTAGCG
GTGGTTTTTTTGTTTGCAAGCAGCAGATTACGCGCAGAAAAAAAGGATCTCAAGAAGATCCTTTGATCTT
TTCTACGGGGTCTGACGCTCAGTGGAACGAAAACTCACGTTAAGGGATTTTGGTCATGAGATTATCAAAA
AGGATCTTCACCTAGATCCTTTTAAATTAAAAATGAAGTTTTAAATCAATCTAAAGTATATATGAGTAAA
CTTGGTCTGACAGTTACCAATGCTTAATCAGTGAGGCACCTATCTCAGCGATCTGTCTATTTCGTTCATC
CATAGTTGCCTGACTCCCCGTCGTGTAGATAACTACGATACGGGAGGGCTTACCATCTGGCCCCAGTGCT
GCAATGATACCGCGAGACCCACGCTCACCGGCTCCAGATTTATCAGCAATAAACCAGCCAGCCGGAAGGG
CCGAGCGCAGAAGTGGTCCTGCAACTTTATCCGCCTCCATCCAGTCTATTAATTGTTGCCGGGAAGCTAG
AGTAAGTAGTTCGCCAGTTAATAGTTTGCGCAACGTTGTTGCCATTGCTGCAGGCATCGTGGTGTCACGC
TCGTCGTTTGGTATGGCTTCATTCAGCTCCGGTTCCCAACGATCAAGGCGAGTTACATGATCCCCCATGT
TGTGCAAAAAAGCGGTTAGCTCCTTCGGTCCTCCGATCGTTGTCAGAAGTAAGTTGGCCGCAGTGTTATC
ACTCATGGTTATGGCAGCACTGCATAATTCTCTTACTGTCATGCCATCCGTAAGATGCTTTTCTGTGACT
GGTGAGTACTCAACCAAGTCATTCTGAGAATAGTGTATGCGGCGACCGAGTTGCTCTTGCCCGGCGTCAA
CACGGGATAATACCGCGCCACATAGCAGAACTTTAAAAGTGCTCATCATTGGAAAACGTTCTTCGGGGCG
AAAACTCTCAAGGATCTTACCGCTGTTGAGATCCAGTTCGATGTAACCCACTCGTGCACCCAACTGATCT
TCAGCATCTTTTACTTTCACCAGCGTTTCTGGGTGAGCAAAAACAGGAAGGCAAAATGCCGCAAAAAAGG
GAATAAGGGCGACACGGAAATGTTGAATACTCATACTCTTCCTTTTTCAATATTATTGAAGCATTTATCA
GGGTTATTGTCTCATGAGCGGATACATATTTGAATGTATTTAGAAAAATAAACAAATAGGGGTTCCGCGC
ACATTTCCCCGAAAAGTGCCACCTGACGTCTAAGAAACCATTATTATCATGACATTAACCTATAAAAATA
GGCGTATCACGAGGCCCTTTCGT
Features (pLannotate 1.2.2; 11 found; start..end, strand, type, name):
     56..2568    +  promoter       Ac5 promoter: Drosophila melanogaster actin 5C promoter
   2588..2653    +  CDS            N (fragment): REGN_LAMBD - Experimental evidence at protein level: Swiss-Prot protein existence level 1. Plays a role as a transcriptional antitermination factor that allows the virus to initiate its lytic phase. Activates expression of the delayed viral early genes by modifying host RNA polymerase (RNAP) into a form that is resistant to termination signals. This antitermination function requires the host NusA protein which serves to stabilize the interaction between antitermination protein N and host RNA polymerase. From Escherichia phage lambda (Bacteriophage lambda).
   2678..2704    +  CDS            3xHA (fragment): three tandem HA epitope tags
   2750..5332    +  CDS            gw (fragment): GAWKY_DROME - Also known as GW182 From Drosophila melanogaster (Fruit fly).
   5358..5399    +  CDS            V5 tag: epitope tag from simian virus 5
   5499..5633    -  polyA_signal   SV40 poly(A) signal: SV40 polyadenylation signal
   5656..5740    -  CDS            large T antigen (fragment): large T antigen from SV40 (simian virus 40)
   5741..6211    +  CDS            TcR (fragment): tetracycline efflux protein; tet; confers resistance to tetracycline
   6255..6843    -  rep_origin     ori: high-copy-number ColE1/pMB1/pBR322/pUC origin of replication
   7014..7874    -  CDS            AmpR: β-lactamase; bla; confers resistance to ampicillin, carbenicillin, and related antibiotics
   7875..7979    -  promoter       AmpR promoter: bla
