[The description below was written by a language model from this plasmid's Addgene catalogue record and pLannotate feature annotations shown in this document.]
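Description:
pAc5.1B-lambdaN-HA-DmGW182_1-861-dsRNAres_R is an insect-cell expression plasmid of about 8.1 kb. The catalogue lists its backbone as unknown, although the name and the annotated parts point to a pAc5.1-type vector. It is maintained in E. coli through a ColE1/pUC-family origin and selected with ampicillin via a β-lactamase gene under its own bla promoter. The record lists it as low copy despite the origin annotation. Short fragments annotated as tetracycline resistance and SV40 large T antigen appear to be non-functional backbone remnants.

Expression is driven by the constitutive Drosophila actin 5C promoter and terminated by an SV40 polyadenylation signal. The open reading frame begins with a short fragment of the bacteriophage lambda N protein, followed by an HA epitope (annotated as a partial match to a 3xHA element, about the length of a single copy) and then residues 1–861 of Drosophila melanogaster GW182 (gawky, gw). A V5 tag sequence lies downstream of the insert, but the record does not state whether it is translated in frame. In general use, the lambda N peptide binds BoxB RNA hairpins, so the fusion can be tethered to a BoxB-containing reporter mRNA to test the activity of this GW182 fragment independently of miRNA-guided recruitment. The HA tag allows detection or immunoprecipitation.

The "dsRNAres" designation indicates a coding sequence altered to resist dsRNA-mediated knockdown, which suits complementation experiments in cells depleted of endogenous GW182. The record notes two amino acid changes (V704A and N799S) and one silent substitution relative to the reference transcript. The associated study examined how GW182 interactions with PABP and deadenylases contribute to translational repression and degradation of miRNA targets.
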