Addgene plasmid #147408: pAc5.1B-lambdaN-HA-DmGW182_1-861-dsRNAres_R
Purpose: Insect Expression of DmGW182_1-861-dsRNAres
Depositing lab: Elisa Izaurralde. Depositing organization: Max Planck Institute for Developmental Biology. Publication: The interactions of GW182 proteins with PABP and deadenylases are required for both translational repression and degradation of miRNA targets. Huntzinger E, Kuzuoglu-Ozturk D, Braun JE, Eulalio A, Wohlbold L, Izaurralde E. Nucleic Acids Res. 2013 Jan;41(2):978-94. doi: 10.1093/nar/gks1078. Epub 2012 Nov 21. PubMed 23172285.
Backbone
  Vector backbone: Unknown
  Vector type: Insect Expression
Growth in bacteria
  Bacterial resistance: Ampicillin, 100 μg/mL
  Growth temperature: 37°C
  Growth strain: DH5alpha
  Copy number: Low Copy
Gene/Insert
  Gene/Insert name: DmGW182_1-861-dsRNAres
  Species: D. melanogaster (fly)
  Mutation: Two non silent mutations V704A and N799S and one silent mutation G2295A compared to the sequence given by NM_166780 varA.
  Entrez Gene: gw (a.k.a. Dmel_CG31992, CG11484, CG31992, CG9905, Dmel\CG31992, GQ182, GW, GW182, Gw, Gw182, anon-EST:Posey205, dGW182, gw182)
  Cloning method: Unknown
Terms and licenses: Academic/Nonprofit Terms; Industry Terms: Not Available to Industry
Depositor comments: Plasmids from this collection were made available to the research community and donated after the lab closed. Please note that the sequence provided by the depositing laboratory may be theoretical/predicted or based on Sanger sequencing results. There may be discrepancies between sequencing results obtained by Addgene and the depositor sequence. If an Addgene verified sequence is not available, please contact before placing your order to request that our lab fully sequence the plasmid.
How to cite: pAc5.1B-lambdaN-HA-DmGW182_1-861-dsRNAres_R was a gift from Elisa Izaurralde (Addgene plasmid # 147408 ; http://n2t.net/addgene:147408 ; RRID:Addgene_147408)
